Addgene plasmid #27176: p3XFLAG-MKL1-~100
Depositing lab: Ron Prywes. Depositing organization: Columbia University. Publication: Megakaryoblastic leukemia 1, a potent transcriptional coactivator for serum response factor (SRF), is required for serum induction of SRF target genes. Cen B, Selvaraj A, Burgess RC, Hitzler JK, Ma Z, Morris SW, Prywes R. Mol Cell Biol. 2003 Sep . 23(18):6597-608. 10.1128/MCB.23.18.6597-6608.2003 PubMed 12944485.
Backbone
  Vector backbone: p3XFLAG-CMV7.1
  Backbone manufacturer: Sigma
  Backbone size w/o insert (bp): 4700
  Vector type: Mammalian Expression
  Selectable markers: Hygromycin
Growth in bacteria
  Bacterial resistance: Ampicillin, 100 μg/mL
  Growth temperature: 37°C
  Growth strain: DH5alpha
  Copy number: High Copy
Gene/Insert
  Gene/Insert name: MKL1
  Species: H. sapiens (human)
  Mutation: Deletion of 100 aa from ATG
  Entrez Gene: MRTFA (a.k.a. BSAC, MAL, MKL, MKL1, MRTF-A)
  Tag / fusion protein: 3XFLAG (N terminal on insert)
  Cloning method: Restriction Enzyme; 5′ cloning site EcoRI (unknown if destroyed); 3′ cloning site BamHI (unknown if destroyed)
  Sequencing primers: 5′ CMV-F
Terms and licenses: Academic/Nonprofit Terms; Industry Terms: Not Available to Industry
Depositor comments: Has no RPEL actin binding domain and is nuclear
How to cite: p3XFLAG-MKL1-~100 was a gift from Ron Prywes (Addgene plasmid # 27176 ; http://n2t.net/addgene:27176 ; RRID:Addgene_27176)
