[The description below was written by a language model from this plasmid's Addgene catalogue record.]
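Description:
p3XFLAG-MKL1-~100 is a mammalian expression plasmid built on the commercial p3XFLAG-CMV7.1 backbone (about 4.7 kb without insert). It is maintained in E. coli as a high-copy plasmid under ampicillin selection, and the record lists hygromycin as the selectable marker for mammalian cells. No feature table accompanies the entry. The promoter is therefore not explicitly recorded, although the backbone name and the use of a CMV forward sequencing primer indicate that expression is driven by the cytomegalovirus immediate-early promoter, a strong constitutive element suited to transient transfection.

The insert is human MKL1 (megakaryoblastic leukemia 1, now designated MRTFA, also known as MAL or MRTF-A), cloned between the EcoRI and BamHI sites. It carries a deletion of the first 100 amino acids counted from the initiating ATG. The truncated protein is fused at its N terminus to a triple FLAG epitope supplied by the vector, which allows detection by immunoblotting or immunofluorescence and recovery by immunoprecipitation with anti-FLAG antibodies. According to the depositor, the deletion removes the RPEL actin-binding domain and the resulting protein is nuclear. In the full-length protein, RPEL motifs bind monomeric actin, which links subcellular localization to actin dynamics and serum signalling. A variant lacking them would be expected to escape that control.

MKL1 is a transcriptional coactivator for serum response factor (SRF). This construct fits studies of how the N-terminal region governs MKL1 localization and activity, for example as a nuclear form for comparison with full-length MKL1 in assays of SRF target gene activation.
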