>Addgene plasmid #27176 | p3XFLAG-MKL1-~100 | addgene partial sequence | sequence record 33479 | 27176 with CMV-F
CGTGGTTTGCGACTGTTTGTGACCGTCAGAATTAACCATGGACTACAAAGACCATGACGGTGATTATAAA
GATCATGACATCGATTACAAGGATGACGATGACAAGCTTGCGGCCGCGAATTCGGTGGGCCAGGTGAACT
ATCCCAAAGTAGCAGACAGCTCTTCCTTCGATGAGGACAGCAGCGATGCCTTATCCCCCGAGCAGCCTGC
CAGCCATGAGTCCCAGGGTTCTGTGCCGTCACCCCTGGAGGCCCGAGTCAGCGAACCACTGCTCAGTGCC
ACCTCTGCATCCCCCACCCAGGTTGTGTCTCAACTTCCGATGGGCCGGGATTCCAGAGAAATGCTTTTCC
TGGCAGAGCAGCCTCCTCTGCCTCCCCCACCTCTGCTGCCTCCCAGCCTCACCAATGGAACCACTATCCC
CACTGCCAAGTCCACCCCCACACTCATTAAGCAAAGCCAACCCAAGTCTGCCAGTGAGAAGTCACAGCGC
AGCAAGAAGGCCAAGGAGCTGAAGCCAAAGGTGAAGAAGCTCAAGTACCACCAGTACATCCCCCCGGACC
AGAAGCAGGACAGGGGGGCACCCCCCATGGACTCATCCTACGCCAAGATCCTGCAGCAGCAGCAGCTCTT
CCTCCAGCTGCAGATCCTCAACCAGCAGCAGCAGCAGCACCACAACTACCAGGCCATCCTGCCTGCCCCG
CCAAAGTCAGCAGGCGAGGCCCTGGGAAGCAGCGGGACCCCCCCAGTACGCAGCCTCTCCACTACCAATA
GCAGCTCCAGCTCGGGCGCCCCTGGGCCCTGTGGGCTGGCACGTCAGAACAGCACCTCACTGACTGGCAA
GCCGGGAGCCCTGCCGGCCAACCTGGACGACATGAAGGTGGCAGAGCTGAAGCAGGAGCTGAAGTTGCGA
TCACTGCCTGTCTCGGGCACCAAAACTGACTAT
